Addgene plasmid #57618: tdEos-Gamma-Tubulin-17
Purpose: Localization: Centrosomes, Excitation: 505 / 569, Emission: 516 / 581
Depositing lab: Michael Davidson. Depositing organization: Florida State University, Tallahassee.
Backbone
  Vector backbone: tdEos
  Backbone size w/o insert (bp): 4750
  Vector type: Mammalian Expression
  Selectable markers: Neomycin (select with G418)
Growth in bacteria
  Bacterial resistance: Kanamycin, 50 μg/mL
  Growth temperature: 37°C
  Growth strain: DH5alpha
  Copy number: High Copy
Gene/Insert
  Gene/Insert name: Gamma-Tubulin (alt name: NM_001070.4)
  Species: H. sapiens (human)
  Entrez Gene: TUBG1 (a.k.a. CDCBM4, GCP-1, TUBG, TUBGCP1)
  Promoter: CMV
  Tag / fusion protein: tdEos
  Cloning method: Unknown
  Sequencing primers: 5′ CMV-F; 3′ SV40pA-R
Terms and licenses: Academic/Nonprofit Terms; Industry Terms
Depositor comments: . Excitation = 505 / 569; Emission = 516 / 581
How to cite: tdEos-Gamma-Tubulin-17 was a gift from Michael Davidson (Addgene plasmid # 57618 ; http://n2t.net/addgene:57618 ; RRID:Addgene_57618)
