[The description below was written by a language model from this plasmid's Addgene catalogue record.]
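Description:
tdEos-Gamma-Tubulin-17 is a mammalian expression plasmid that produces human gamma-tubulin (TUBG1) fused to the photoconvertible fluorescent protein tdEos. It is built on a tdEos vector backbone of about 4.75 kb (excluding the insert), is maintained at high copy number in E. coli under kanamycin selection, and carries a neomycin resistance marker that allows G418 selection of stably transfected mammalian cells. Transcription of the fusion is driven by the CMV promoter, a strong constitutive promoter in most mammalian cell lines. The listed 3′ sequencing primer suggests an SV40 polyadenylation signal downstream of the coding region, although no feature table is supplied to confirm this or the plasmid's replication origin. The record does not state on which side of gamma-tubulin the tdEos tag sits, the nature of the linker between the two parts (the "17" in the name is not explained), or the cloning method.

Gamma-tubulin is a core component of the microtubule-nucleating machinery concentrated at centrosomes, and the stated purpose of the construct is to label centrosomes in living or fixed cells. tdEos is a tandem-dimer form of Eos that behaves as a single fusion unit. In its native state it fluoresces green (excitation 505 nm, emission 516 nm), and after photoconversion it shifts to an orange-red form (excitation 569 nm, emission 581 nm). This switch makes the plasmid suited to ordinary centrosome localisation imaging, and Eos-type proteins are also generally used for optical highlighting, pulse-chase tracking of a marked protein population, and photoactivation-based super-resolution microscopy.
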