>Addgene plasmid #57618 | tdEos-Gamma-Tubulin-17 | depositor partial sequence | sequence record 88770 | insert sequence
GACGTCAGATCCGCTAGCGCCACCATGCCGAGGGAAATCATCACCCTACAGTTGGGCCAGTGCGGCAATC
AGATTGGGTTCGAGTTCTGGAAACAGCTGTGCGCCGAGCATGGTATCAGCCCCGAGGGCATCGTGGAGGA
GTTCGCCACCGAGGGCACTGACCACAAGGACGTCTTTTTCTACCAGGCAGACGATGAGCACTACATCCCC
CGGGCCGTGCTGCTGGACTTGGAACCCCGGGTGATCCACTCCATCCTCAACTCCCCCTATGCCAAGCTCT
ACAACCCAGAGAACATCTACCTGTCGGAACATGGAGGAGGAGCTGGCAACAACTGGGCCAGCGGATTCTC
CCAGGGAGAAAAGATCCATGAGGACATTTTTGACATCATAGACCGGGAGGCAGATGGTAGTGACAGTCTA
GAGGGCTTTGTGCTGTGTCACTCCATTGCTGGGGGGACAGGCTCTGGACTGGGTTCCTACCTCTTAGAAC
GGCTGAATGACAGGTATCCTAAGAAGCTGGTGCAGACATACTCAGTGTTTCCCAACCAGGACGAGATGAG
CGATGTGGTGGTCCAGCCTTACAATTCACTCCTCACACTCAAGAGGCTGACGCAGAATGCAGACTGTGTG
GTGGTGCTGGACAACACAGCCCTGAACCGGATTGCCACAGACCGCCTGCACATCCAGAACCCATCCTTCT
CCCAGATCAACCAGCTGGTGTCTACCATCATGTCAGCCAGCACCACCACCCTGCGCTACCCTGGCTACAT
GAACAATGACCTCATCGGCCTCATCGCCTCGCTCATTCCCACCCCACGGCTCCACTTCCTCATGACCGGC
TACACCCCTCTCACTACGGACCAGTCAGTGGCCAGCGTGAGGAAGACCACGGTCCTGGATGTCATGAGGC
GGCTGCTGCAGCCCAAGAACGTGATGGTGTCCACAGGCCGAGACCGCCAGACCAACCACTGCTACATCGC
CATCCTCAACATCATCCAGGGAGAGGTGGACCCCACCCAGGTCCACAAGAGCTTGCAGAGGATCCGGGAA
CGCAAGTTGGCCAACTTCATCCCGTGGGGCCCCGCCAGCATCCAGGTGGCCCTGTCGAGGAAGTCTCCCT
ACCTGCCCTCGGCCCACCGGGTCAGCGGGCTCATGATGGCCAACCACACCAGCATCTCCTCGCTCTTCGA
GAGAACCTGTCGCCAGTATGACAAGCTGCGTAAGCGGGAGGCCTTCCTGGAGCAGTTCCGCAAGGAGGAC
ATGTTCAAGGACAACTTTGATGAGATGGACACATCCAGGGAGATTGTGCAGCAGCTCATCGATGAGTACC
ATGCGGCCACACGGCCAGACTACATCTCCTGGGGCACTCAGGAGCAGCGAATTCTGCAGTCGACGGTACC
GCGGGCCCGGGATCCACCGGTCGCCACCATGAGTGCGATTAAGCCAGACATGAAGATCAACCTCCGTATG
GAAGGCAACGTAAACGGGCACCACTTTGTGATCGACGGAGATGGTACAGGCAAGCCTTTTGAGGGAAAAC
AGAGTATGGATCTTGAAGTCAAAGAGGGCGGACCTCTGCCTTTTGCCTTTGATATCCTGACCACTGCATT
CCATTACGGCAACAGGGTATTCGCCGAATATCCAGACCACATACAAGACTATTTTAAGCAGTCGTTTCCT
AAGGGGTATTCGTGGGAACGAAGCTTGACTTTCGAAGACGGGGGCATTTGCATTGCCAGAAACGACATAA
CAATGGAAGGGGACACTTTCTATAATAAAGTTCGATTTCACGGTGTAAACTTTCCCGCCAATGGTCCAGT
TATGCAGAAGAAGACGCTGAAATGGGAGCCCTCCACTGAGAAAATGTATGTGCGTGATGGAGTGCTGACT
GGTGATATTCGCATGGCTTTGTTGCTTGAAGGAAATGCCCATTACCGATGTGACTTCAGAACTACTTACA
AAGCTAAGGAGAAGGGTGTCAAGTTACCAGGCTACCACTTTGTGGACCACTGCATTGAGATTTTAAGCCA
TGACAAAGATTACAACAAGGTTAAGCTGTATGAGCATGCTGTTGCTCATTCTGGATTGCCTGACAATGCC
AGACGATCCGGTAGCGGTCACGGTACTGGTTCTACTGGTTCTGGTTCTTCTGAGAGTGCGATTAAGCCAG
ACATGAAGATCAACCTCCGTATGGAAGGCAACGTAAACGGGCACCACTTTGTGATCGACGGAGATGGTAC
AGGCAAGCCTTTTGAGGGAAAACAGAGTATGGATCTTGAAGTCAAAGAGGGCGGACCTCTGCCTTTTGCC
TTTGATATCCTGACCACTGCATTCCATTACGGCAACAGGGTATTCGCCGAATATCCAGACCACATACAAG
ACTATTTTAAGCAGTCGTTTCCTAAGGGGTATTCGTGGGAACGAAGCTTGACTTTCGAAGACGGGGGCAT
TTGCATTGCCAGAAACGACATAACAATGGAAGGGGACACTTTCTATAATAAAGTTCGATTTCACGGTGTA
AACTTTCCCGCCAATGGTCCAGTTATGCAGAAGAAGACGCTGAAATGGGAGCCCTCCACTGAGAAAATGT
ATGTGCGTGATGGAGTGCTGACTGGTGATATTCGCATGGCTTTGTTGCTTGAAGGAAATGCCCATTACCG
ATGTGACTTCAGAACTACTTACAAAGCTAAGGAGAAGGGTGTCAAGTTACCAGGCTACCACTTTGTGGAC
CACTGCATTGAGATTTTAAGCCATGACAAAGATTACAACAAGGTTAAGCTGTATGAGCATGCTGTTGCTC
ATTCTGGATTGCCTGACAATGCCAGACGATAAGCGGCCGCGACTCTAGATCATAATCAGCCATACCACAT
T
