>Addgene plasmid #57618 | tdEos-Gamma-Tubulin-17 | addgene partial sequence | sequence record 191063 | Addgene Partial NGS Result
CGTTACATAACTTACGGTAAATGGCCCGCCTGGCTGACCGCCCAACGACCCCCGCCCATTGACGTCAATA
ATGACGTATGTTCCCATAGTAACGCCAATAGGGACTTTCCATTGACGTCAATGGGTGGAGTATTTACGGT
AAACTGCCCACTTGGCAGTACATCAAGTGTATCATATGCCAAGTACGCCCCCTATTGACGTCAATGACGG
TAAATGGCCCGCCTGGCATTATGCCCAGTACATGACCTTATGGGACTTTCCTACTTGGCAGTACATCTAC
GTATTAGTCATCGCTATTACCATGGTGATGCGGTTTTGGCAGTACATCAATGGGCGTGGATAGCGGTTTG
ACTCACGGGGATTTCCAAGTCTCCACCCCATTGACGTCAATGGGAGTTTGTTTTGGCACCAAAATCAACG
GGACTTTCCAAAATGTCGTAACAACTCCGCCCCATTGACGCAAATGGGCGGTAGGCGTGTACGGTGGGAG
GTCTATATAAGCAGAGCTGGTTTAGTGAACCGTCAGATCCGCTAGCGCCACCATGCCGAGGGAAATCATC
ACCCTACAGTTGGGCCAGTGCGGCAATCAGATTGGGTTCGAGTTCTGGAAACAGCTGTGCGCCGAGCATG
GTATCAGCCCCGAGGGCATCGTGGAGGAGTTCGCCACCGAGGGCACTGACCACAAGGACGTCTTTTTCTA
CCAGGCAGACGATGAGCACTACATCCCCCGGGCCGTGCTGCTGGACTTGGAACCCCGGGTGATCCACTCC
ATCCTCAACTCCCCCTATGCCAAGCTCTACAACCCAGAGAACATCTACCTGTCGGAACATGGAGGAGGAG
CTGGCAACAACTGGGCCAGCGGATTCTCCCAGGGAGAAAAGATCCATGAGGACATTTTTGACATCATAGA
CCGGGAGGCAGATGGTAGTGACAGTCTAGAGGGCTTTGTGCTGTGTCACTCCATTGCTGGGGGGACAGGC
TCTGGACTGGGTTCCTACCTCTTAGAACGGCTGAATGACAGGTATCCTAAGAAGCTGGTGCAGACATACT
CAGTGTTTCCCAACCAGGACGAGATGAGCGATGTGGTGGTCCAGCCTTACAATTCACTCCTCACACTCAA
GAGGCTGACGCAGAATGCAGACTGTGTGGTGGTGCTGGACAACACAGCCCTGAACCGGATTGCCACAGAC
CGCCTGCACATCCAGAACCCATCCTTCTCCCAGATCAACCAGCTGGTGTCTACCATCATGTCAGCCAGCA
CCACCACCCTGCGCTACCCTGGCTACATGAACAATGACCTCATCGGCCTCATCGCCTCGCTCATTCCCAC
CCCACGGCTCCACTTCCTCATGACCGGCTACACCCCTCTCACTACGGACCAGTCAGTGGCCAGCGTGAGG
AAGACCACGGTCCTGGATGTCATGAGGCGGCTGCTGCAGCCCAAGAACGTGATGGTGTCCACAGGCCGAG
ACCGCCAGACCAACCACTGCTACATCGCCATCCTCAACATCATCCAGGGAGAGGTGGACCCCACCCAGGT
CCACAAGAGCTTGCAGAGGATCCGGGAACGCAAGTTGGCCAACTTCATCCCGTGGGGCCCCGCCAGCATC
CAGGTGGCCCTGTCGAGGAAGTCTCCCTACCTGCCCTCGGCCCACCGGGTCAGCGGGCTCATGATGGCCA
ACCACACCAGCATCTCCTCGCTCTTCGAGAGAACCTGTCGCCAGTATGACAAGCTGCGTAAGCGGGAGGC
CTTCCTGGAGCAGTTCCGCAAGGAGGACATGTTCAAGGACAACTTTGATGAGATGGACACATCCAGGGAG
ATTGTGCAGCAGCTCATCGATGAGTACCATGCGGCCACACGGCCAGACTACATCTCCTGGGGCACTCAGG
AGCAGCGAATTCTGCAGTCGACGGTACCGCGGGCCCGGGATCCACCGGTCGCCACCATGAGTGCGATTAA
GCCAGACATGAAGATCAACCTCCGTATGGAAGGCAACGTAAACGGGCACCACTTTGTGATCGACGGAGAT
GGTACAGGCAAGCCTTTTGAGGGAAAACAGAGTATGGATCTTGAAGTCAAAGAGGGCGGACCTCTGCCTT
TTGCCTTTGATATCCTGACCACTGCATTCCATTACGGCAACAGGGTATTCGCCGAATATCCAGACCACAT
ACAAGACTATTTTAAGCAGTCGTTTCCTAAGGGGTATTCGTGGGAACGAAGCTTGACTTTCGAAGACGGG
GGCATTTGCATTGCCAGAAACGACATAACAATGGAAGGGGACACTTTCTATAATAAAGTTCGATTTCACG
GTGTAAACTTTCCCGCCAATGGTCCAGTTATGCAGAAGAAGACGCTGAAATGGGAGCCCTCCACTGAGAA
AATGTATGTGCGTGATGGAGTGCTGACTGGTGATATTCGCATGGCTTTGTTGCTTGAAGGAAATGCCCAT
TACCGATGTGACTTCAGAACTACTTACAAAGCTAAGGAGAAGGGTGTCAAGTTACCAGGCTACCACTTTG
TGGACCACTGCATTGAGATTTTAAGCCATGACAAAGATTACAACAAGGTTAAGCTGTATGAGCATGCTGT
TGCTCATTCTGGATTGCCTGACAATGCCAGACGATAAGCGGCCGCGACTCTAGATCATAATCAGCCATAC
CACATTTGTAGAGGTTTTACTTGCTTTAAAAAACCTCCCACACCTCCCCCTGAACCTGAAACATAAAATG
AATGCAATTGTTGTTGTTAACTTGTTTATTGCAGCTTATAATGGTTACAAATAAAGCAATAGCATCACAA
ATTTCACAAATAAAGCATTTTTTTCACTGCATTCTAGTTGTGGTTTGTCCAAACTCATCAATGTATCTTA
AGGCGTAAATTGTAAGCGTTAATATTTTGTTAAAATTCGCGTTAAATTTTTGTTAAATCAGCTCATTTTT
TAACCAATAGGCCGAAATCGGCAAAATCCCTTATAAATCAAAAGAATAGACCGAGATAGGGT
[37 nt withheld, positions 3003-3039]
AAAGAACGTGGACTCCAACGTCAAAGG
[49 nt withheld, positions 3067-3115]
T
[91 nt withheld, positions 3117-3207]
G
[124 nt withheld, positions 3209-3332]
CAGGTGGCACTTTTCGGGGAAATGTGCGCGGAACCCCTATTTGTTTATTTTTCTAAATACATTCAAATAT
GTATCCGCTCATGAGACAATAACCCTGATAAATGCTTCAATAATATTGAAAAAGGAAGAGTCCTGAGGCG
GAAAGAACCAGCTGTGGAATGTGTGTCAGTTAGGGTGTGGAAAGTCCCCAGGCTCCCCAGCAGGCAGAAG
TATGCAAAGCATGCATCTCAATTAGTCAGCAACCAGGTGTGGAAAGTCCCCAGGCTCCCCAGCAGGCAGA
AGTATGCAAAGCATGCATCTCAATTAGTCAGCAACCATAGTCCCGCCCCTAACTCCGCCCATCCCGCCCC
TAACTCCGCCCAGTTCCGCCCATTCTCCGCCCCATGGCTGACTAATTTTTTTTATTTATGCAGAGGCCGA
GGCCGCCTCGGCCTCTGAGCTATTCCAGAAGTAGTGAGGAGGCTTTTTTGGAGGCCTAGGCTTTTGCAAA
GATCGATCAAGAGACAGGATGAGGATCGTTTCGCATGATTGAACAAGATGGATTGCACGCAGGTTCTCCG
GCCGCTTGGGTGGAGAGGCTATTCGGCTATGACTGGGCACAACAGACAATCGGCTGCTCTGATGCCGCCG
TGTTCCGGCTGTCAGCGCAGGGGCGCCCGGTTCTTTTTGTCAAGACCGACCTGTCCGGTGCCCTGAATGA
ACTGCAAGACGAGGCAGCGCGGCTATCGTGGCTGGCCACGACGGGCGTTCCTTGCGCAGCTGTGCTCGAC
GTTGTCACTGAAGCGGGAAGGGACTGGCTGCTATTGGGCGAAGTGCCGGGGCAGGATCTCCTGTCATCTC
ACCTTGCTCCTGCCGAGAAAGTATCCATCATGGCTGATGCAATGCGGCGGCTGCATACGCTTGATCCGGC
TACCTGCCCATTCGACCACCAAGCGAAACATCGCATCGAGCGAGCACGTACTCGGATGGAAGCCGGTCTT
GTCGATCAGGATGATCTGGACGAAGAGCATCAGGGGCTCGCGCCAGCCGAACTGTTCGCCAGGCTCAAGG
CGAGCATGCCCGACGGCGAGGATCTCGTCGTGACCCATGGCGATGCCTGCTTGCCGAATATCATGGTGGA
AAATGGCCGCTTTTCTGGATTCATCGACTGTGGCCGGCTGGGTGTGGCGGACCGCTATCAGGACATAGCG
TTGGCTACCCGTGATATTGCTGAAGAGCTTGGCGGCGAATGGGCTGACCGCTTCCTCGTGCTTTACGGTA
TCGCCGCTCCCGATTCGCAGCGCATCGCCTTCTATCGCCTTCTTGACGAGTTCTTCTGAGCGGGACTCTG
GGGTTCGAAATGACCGACCAAGCGACGCCCAACCTGCCATCACGAGATTTCGATTCCACCGCCGCCTTCT
ATGAAAGGTTGGGCTTCGGAATCGTTTTCCGGGACGCCGGCTGGATGATCCTCCAGCGCGGGGATCTCAT
GCTGGAGTTCTTCGCCCACCCTAGGGGGAGGCTAACTGAAACACGGAAGGAGACAATACCGGAAGGAACC
CGCGCTATGACGGCAATAAAAAGACAGAATAAAACGCACGGTGTTGGGTCGTTTGTTCATAAACGCGGGG
TTCGGTCCCAGGGCTGGCACTCTGTCGATACCCCACCGAGACCCCATTGGGGCCAATACGCCCGCGTTTC
TTCCTTTTCCCCACCCCACCCCCCAAGTTCGGGTGAAGGCCCAGGGCTCGCAGCCAACGTCGGGGCGGCA
GGCCCTGCCATAGCCTCAGGTTACTCATATATACTTTAGATTGATTTAAAACTTCATTTTTAATTTAAAA
GGATCTAGGTGAAGATCCTTTTTGATAATCTCATGACCAAAATCCCTTAACGTGAGTTTTCGTTCCACTG
AGCGTCAGACCCCGTAGAAAAGATCAAAGGATCTTCTTGAGATCCTTTTTTTCTGCGCGTAATCTGCTGC
TTGCAAACAAAAAAACCACCGCTACCAGCGGTGGTTTGTTTGCCGGATCAAGAGCTACCAACTCTTTTTC
CGAAGGTAACTGGCTTCAGCAGAGCGCAGATACCAAATACTGTTCTTCTAGTGTAGCCGTAGTTAGGCCA
CCACTTCAAGAACTCTGTAGCACCGCCTACATACCTCGCTCTGCTAATCCTGTTACCAGTGGCTGCTGCC
AGTGGCGATAAGTCGTGTCTTACCGGGTTGGACTCAAGACGATAGTTACCGGATAAGGCGCAGCGGTCGG
GCTGAACGGGGGGTTCGTGCACACAGCCCAGCTTGGAGCGAACGACCTACACCGAACTGAGATACCTACA
GCGTGAGCTATGAGAAAGCGCCACGCTTCCCGAAGGGAGAAAGGCGGACAGGTATCCGGTAAGCGGCAGG
GTCGGAACAGGAGAGCGCACGAGGGAGCTTCCAGGGGGAAACGCCTGGTATCTTTATAGTCCTGTCGGGT
TTCGCCACCTCTGACTTGAGCGTCGATTTTTGTGATGCTCGTCAGGGGGGCGGAGCCTATGGAAAAACGC
CAGCAACGCGGCCTTTTTACGGTTCCTGGCCTTTTGCTGGCCTTTTGCTCACATGTTCTTTCCTGCGTTA
TCCCCTGATTCTGTGGATAACCGTATTACCGCCATGCATTAGTTATTAATAGTAATCAATTACGGGGTCA
TTAGTTCATAGCCCATATATGGAGTTCCG
